Addgene plasmid #231519: pHAGE2-TetO-Chim-Salhel-I-K57E
Purpose: Expresses Salpingoeca helianthica chimeric Sox-I mutant in mammalian cells, for lentivirus generation
Depositing lab: Ralf Jauch. Depositing organization: University of Hong Kong. Publication: The emergence of Sox and POU transcription factors predates the origins of animal stem cells. Gao Y, Tan DS, Girbig M, Hu H, Zhou X, Xie Q, Yeung SW, Lee KS, Ho SY, Cojocaru V, Yan J, Hochberg GKA, de Mendoza A, Jauch R. Nat Commun. 2024 Nov 14;15(1):9868. doi: 10.1038/s41467-024-54152-x. PubMed 39543096.
Backbone
  Vector backbone: pHAGE2-TetO
  Vector type: Lentiviral
Growth in bacteria
  Bacterial resistance: Ampicillin, 100 μg/mL
  Growth temperature: 37°C
  Growth strain: NEB Stable
  Copy number: High Copy
Gene/Insert
  Gene/Insert name: Salhel-I HMG K57E flanked with N- and C-termini of mSox2
  Species: Salpingoeca helianthica
  Mutation: Point mutation at position 57 K to E of the HMG
  Cloning method: Gene Synthesis
Terms and licenses: Academic/Nonprofit Terms; Industry Terms: Not Available to Industry
How to cite: pHAGE2-TetO-Chim-Salhel-I-K57E was a gift from Ralf Jauch (Addgene plasmid # 231519 ; http://n2t.net/addgene:231519 ; RRID:Addgene_231519)
