[The description below was written by a language model from this plasmid's Addgene catalogue record and pLannotate feature annotations shown in this document.]
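Description:
pHAGE2-TetO-Chim-Salhel-I-K57E is an HIV-1-based lentiviral transfer plasmid built on the pHAGE2-TetO backbone and intended for producing lentivirus that delivers a doxycycline-regulated transgene into mammalian cells. In bacteria it is maintained through a high-copy ColE1/pUC-type origin and selected with ampicillin via the bla (AmpR) gene. The viral portion carries the usual cis-acting elements: a truncated 5' LTR, the Ψ packaging signal with an adjoining gag fragment, the Rev response element for Rev-dependent nuclear export of the genomic RNA, the cPPT/CTS, and a self-inactivating ΔU3 3' LTR. A loxP site is annotated within the 3' LTR region. After reverse transcription such a site would be copied to both ends of the provirus, which in principle allows Cre-mediated excision, although the record does not state that this is an intended use.

The payload is driven by a tetracycline response element with seven tetO repeats joined to a minimal CMV promoter, so expression depends on a tetracycline-controlled transactivator supplied separately, which this plasmid does not encode. The open reading frame is a synthesized chimeric Sox factor. It consists of the HMG DNA-binding domain of Sox-I from the choanoflagellate Salpingoeca helianthica, carrying a lysine-to-glutamate substitution at HMG position 57, flanked by the N- and C-terminal regions of mouse Sox2. The automated annotation labels the whole coding region as mouse Sox2, which reflects these flanking segments and the homology of the HMG box. A WPRE downstream of the insert enhances transcript stability and expression. No tag, reporter or mammalian selection marker is annotated. The construct serves to express this mutant chimera in mammalian cells, in work on the evolutionary origins of Sox and POU transcription factors.
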