Features (pLannotate 1.2.2; 27 found; start..end, strand, type, name):
    377..634     +  LTR            5' LTR (truncated): truncated 5' long terminal repeat (LTR) from HIV-1
    681..806     +  misc_feature   HIV-1 Ψ: packaging signal of human immunodeficiency virus type 1
    790..1128    +  CDS            HIV-1 gag (fragment): gag protein from human immunodeficiency virus 1; gag
   1303..1536    +  misc_feature   RRE: The Rev response element (RRE) of HIV-1 allows for Rev-dependent mRNA export from the nucleus to the cytoplasm.
   1913..2013    +  CDS            Rev (fragment): human immunodeficiency virus 1 (HIV-1) Rev protein; rev; enhances nuclear export of unspliced and incompletely spliced viral mRNAs
   2058..2175    +  misc_feature   cPPT/CTS: central polypurine tract and central termination sequence of HIV-1
   2217..2237    -  promoter       SV40 promoter (fragment): SV40 enhancer and early promoter
   2251..2521    +  protein_bind   tetracycline response element: contains seven copies of the tetracycline operator tetO tetracycline repressor TetR
   2532..2549    +  misc_feature   MCS (fragment): pUC18/19 multiple cloning site
   2549..2616    +  promoter       tight TRE promoter (fragment): Tet-responsive promoter PTight, consisting of seven tet operator sequences followed by the minimal CMV promoter
   2691..3647    +  CDS            Sox2: SOX2_MOUSE - Also known as Sox-2. Experimental evidence at protein level: Swiss-Prot protein existence level 1. Transcription factor that forms a trimeric complex with POU5F1 (OCT3/4) on DNA and controls the expression of a number of genes involved in embryonic development such as YES1, FGF4, UTF1 and ZFP206 (PubMed:15863505, PubMed:17097055, PubMed:19740739). Binds to the proximal enhancer region of NANOG (PubMed:15863505). Critical for early embryogenesis and for embryonic stem cell pluripotency (By similarity). Downstream SRRT target that mediates the promotion of neural stem cell self-rene
   3670..4258    +  misc_feature   WPRE: woodchuck hepatitis virus posttranscriptional regulatory element
   4311..4330    +  misc_feature   cPPT/CTS (fragment): central polypurine tract and central termination sequence of HIV-1
   4332..4367    +  LTR            3' LTR (ΔU3) (fragment): self-inactivating 3' long terminal repeat (LTR) from HIV-1
   4388..4421    +  protein_bind   loxP: Cre-mediated recombination occurs in the 8-bp core sequence (GCATACAT). Cre recombinase
   4440..4620    +  LTR            5' LTR (truncated): truncated 5' long terminal repeat (LTR) from HIV-1
   4753..4857    +  promoter       AmpR promoter: bla
   4858..5718    +  CDS            AmpR: β-lactamase; bla; confers resistance to ampicillin, carbenicillin, and related antibiotics
   5889..6477    +  rep_origin     ori: high-copy-number ColE1/pMB1/pBR322/pUC origin of replication
   6660..6714    +  CDS            lacI (fragment): lac repressor; lacI; The lac repressor binds to the lac operator to inhibit transcription in E. coli. This inhibition can be relieved by adding lactose or isopropyl-β-D-thiogalactopyranoside (IPTG).
   6720..6813    +  rep_origin     SV40 ori (fragment): SV40 origin of replication
   6838..6875    +  CDS            lacI (fragment): lac repressor; lacI; The lac repressor binds to the lac operator to inhibit transcription in E. coli. This inhibition can be relieved by adding lactose or isopropyl-β-D-thiogalactopyranoside (IPTG).
   6888..6909    +  protein_bind   CAP binding site: CAP binding activates transcription in the presence of cAMP. E. coli catabolite activator protein
   6924..6954    +  promoter       lac promoter: promoter for the E. coli lac operon
   6962..6978    +  protein_bind   lac operator: The lac repressor binds to the lac operator to inhibit transcription in E. coli. This inhibition can be relieved by adding lactose or isopropyl-β-D-thiogalactopyranoside (IPTG). lac repressor encoded by lacI
   7012..7095    +  polyA_signal   SV40 poly(A) signal (fragment): SV40 polyadenylation signal
   7262..329     +  CDS            nef (fragment) (across the origin): NEF_HV1BR - Experimental evidence at protein level: Swiss-Prot protein existence level 1. Extracellular Nef protein targets CD4(+) T-lymphocytes for apoptosis by interacting with CXCR4 surface receptors (PubMed:14990729). From Human immunodeficiency virus type 1 group M subtype B (isolate BRU/LAI) (HIV-1).
>Addgene plasmid #231519 | pHAGE2-TetO-Chim-Salhel-I-K57E | addgene full sequence | sequence record 465444 | Addgene NGS Result
TGGAAGGGCTAATTCACTCCCAAAGAAGACAAGATATCCTTGATCTGTGGATCTACCACACACAAGGCTA
CTTCCCTGATTAGCAGAACTACACACCAGGGCCAGGGGTCAGATATCCACTGACCTTTGGATGGTGCTAC
AAGCTAGTACCAGTTGAGCCAGATAAGGTAGAAGAGGCCAATAAAGGAGAGAACACCAGCTTGTTACACC
CTGTGAGCCTGCATGGGATGGATGACCCGGAGAGAGAAGTGTTAGAGTGGAGGTTTGACAGCCGCCTAGC
ATTTCATCACGTGGCCCGAGAGCTGCATCCGGAGTACTTCAAGAACTGCTGATATCGAGCTTGCTACAAG
GGACTTTCCGCTGGGGACTTTCCAGGGAGGCGTGGCCTGGGCGGGACTGGGGAGTGGCGAGCCCTCAGAT
CCTGCATATAAGCAGCTGCTTTTTGCCTGTACTGGGTCTCTCTGGTTAGACCAGATCTGAGCCTGGGAGC
TCTCTGGCTAACTAGGGAACCCACTGCTTAAGCCTCAATAAAGCTTGCCTTGAGTGCTTCAAGTAGTGTG
TGCCCGTCTGTTGTGTGACTCTGGTAACTAGAGATCCCTCAGACCCTTTTAGTCAGTGTGGAAAATCTCT
AGCAGTGGCGCCCGAACAGGGACTTGAAAGCGAAAGGGAAACCAGAGGAGCTCTCTCGACGCAGGACTCG
GCTTGCTGAAGCGCGCACGGCAAGAGGCGAGGGGCGGCGACTGGTGAGTACGCCAAAAATTTTGACTAGC
GGAGGCTAGAAGGAGAGAGATGGGTGCGAGAGCGTCAGTATTAAGCGGGGGAGAATTAGATCGCGATGGG
AAAAAATTCGGTTAAGGCCAGGGGGAAAGAAAAAATATAAATTAAAACATATAGTATGGGCAAGCAGGGA
GCTAGAACGATTCGCAGTTAATCCTGGCCTGTTAGAAACATCAGAAGGCTGTAGACAAATACTGGGACAG
CTACAACCATCCCTTCAGACAGGATCAGAAGAACTTAGATCATTATATAATACAGTAGCAACCCTCTATT
GTGTGCATCAAAGGATAGAGATAAAAGACACCAAGGAAGCTTTAGACAAGATAGAGGAAGAGCAAAACAA
AAGTAAGACCACCGCACAGCAAGCGGCCGGCCGCTGATCTTCAGACCTGGAGGAGGAGATATGAGGGACA
ATTGGAGAAGTGAATTATATAAATATAAAGTAGTAAAAATTGAACCATTAGGAGTAGCACCCACCAAGGC
AAAGAGAAGAGTGGTGCAGAGAGAAAAAAGAGCAGTGGGAATAGGAGCTTTGTTCCTTGGGTTCTTGGGA
GCAGCAGGAAGCACTATGGGCGCAGCGTCAATGACGCTGACGGTACAGGCCAGACAATTATTGTCTGGTA
TAGTGCAGCAGCAGAACAATTTGCTGAGGGCTATTGAGGCGCAACAGCATCTGTTGCAACTCACAGTCTG
GGGCATCAAGCAGCTCCAGGCAAGAATCCTGGCTGTGGAAAGATACCTAAAGGATCAACAGCTCCTGGGG
ATTTGGGGTTGCTCTGGAAAACTCATTTGCACCACTGCTGTGCCTTGGAATGCTAGTTGGAGTAATAAAT
CTCTGGAACAGATTTGGAATCACACGACCTGGATGGAGTGGGACAGAGAAATTAACAATTACACAAGCTT
AATACACTCCTTAATTGAAGAATCGCAAAACCAGCAAGAAAAGAATGAACAAGAATTATTGGAATTAGAT
AAATGGGCAAGTTTGTGGAATTGGTTTAACATAACAAATTGGCTGTGGTATATAAAATTATTCATAATGA
TAGTAGGAGGCTTGGTAGGTTTAAGAATAGTTTTTGCTGTACTTTCTATAGTGAATAGAGTTAGGCAGGG
ATATTCACCATTATCGTTTCAGACCCACCTCCCAACCCCGAGGGGACCCGACAGGCCCGAAGGAATAGAA
GAAGAAGGTGGAGAGAGAGACAGAGACAGATCCATTCGATTAGTGAACGGATCTCGACGGTATCGCCGAA
TTCACAAATGGCAGTATTCATCCACAATTTTAAAAGAAAAGGGGGGATTGGGGGGTACAGTGCAGGGGAA
AGAATAGTAGACATAATAGCAACAGACATACAAACTAAAGAATTACAAAAACAAATTACAAAAATTCAAA
ATTTTCGGGTTTATTACAGGGACAGCAGAGATCCAGTTTGGACTAGTCCACACCCTAACTGACACACTCG
AGTTTACCACTCCCTATCAGTGATAGAGAAAAGTGAAAGTCGAGTTTACCACTCCCTATCAGTGATAGAG
AAAAGTGAAAGTCGAGTTTACCACTCCCTATCAGTGATAGAGAAAAGTGAAAGTCGAGTTTACCACTCCC
TATCAGTGATAGAGAAAAGTGAAAGTCGAGTTTACCACTCCCTATCAGTGATAGAGAAAAGTGAAAGTCG
AGTTTACCACTCCCTATCAGTGATAGAGAAAAGTGAAAGTCGAGTTTACCACTCCCTATCAGTGATAGAG
AAAAGTGAAAGTCGAGCTCGGTACCCGGGTCGAGGTAGGCATGTACGGTGGGAGGCCTATATAAGCAGAG
CTCGTTTAGTGAACCGTCAGATCGCCTGGAGACGCCATCCACGCTGTTTTGACCTCCATAGAAGACACCG
GGACCGATCCAGCCTGCGGCCACCACCGGTATGTACAATATGATGGAAACAGAACTCAAGCCACCAGGCC
CACAACAGGCCAGCGGCGGTGGAGGCGGTGGAGGCAATGCCACCGCTGCAGCCACCGGCGGCAACCAAAA
GAACAGTCCAAGCCATATAAAGAGGCCCATGAATGCCTTCATGGTGTGGGCTCAGGAACGCAGGCGGGAA
GTGAAGATGTGTAATCCAACCCTGCACAACGCTACTATCTCCAGAAGTCTCGGCGAGGAGTGGAACGCAC
TCCCTGAGGCAGAGAAACAACCCTTCGTCGAGCGGGCCGAGGCCCTGAAGGCTGAACACCAGCAGGAGCA
TCCTGACTACAAATACAATCCTAGACGGAAGCCTAAGACACTCATGAAGAAGGACAAATATACACTGCCT
GGCGGTCTGCTGGCTCCTGGTGGAAATAGTATGGCATCTGGCGTTGGCGTGGGAGCAGGACTGGGCGCAG
GAGTGAATCAGAGAATGGATTCTTACGCCCATATGAACGGATGGAGCAACGGGTCTTATTCCATGATGCA
GGAACAACTGGGATATCCTCAGCACCCAGGCCTGAATGCACATGGAGCTGCCCAGATGCAGCCAATGCAC
CGCTACGATGTCTCCGCTCTGCAGTACAACTCCATGACAAGCAGCCAGACTTACATGAACGGAAGCCCTA
CCTATAGTATGTCCTATTCTCAGCAGGGCACACCAGGGATGGCTCTGGGTAGCATGGGCAGCGTCGTTAA
GAGCGAAGCAAGTAGTAGTCCTCCAGTGGTGACTTCCTCCAGTCATTCCAGAGCACCTTGCCAGGCTGGC
GATCTGCGGGACATGATCTCCATGTACCTGCCCGGAGCAGAAGTGCCAGAACCAGCTGCTCCTTCCAGAC
TCCACATGGCTCAGCACTACCAGTCCGGCCCTGTGCCCGGCACAGCTATTAATGGCACCCTGCCACTGAG
CCACATGTGAGTCGACATCGATAGATCCTAATCAACCTCTGGATTACAAAATTTGTGAAAGATTGACTGG
TATTCTTAACTATGTTGCTCCTTTTACGCTATGTGGATACGCTGCTTTAATGCCTTTGTATCATGCTATT
GCTTCCCGTATGGCTTTCATTTTCTCCTCCTTGTATAAATCCTGGTTGCTGTCTCTTTATGAGGAGTTGT
GGCCCGTTGTCAGGCAACGTGGCGTGGTGTGCACTGTGTTTGCTGACGCAACCCCCACTGGTTGGGGCAT
TGCCACCACCTGTCAGCTCCTTTCCGGGACTTTCGCTTTCCCCCTCCCTATTGCCACGGCGGAACTCATC
GCCGCCTGCCTTGCCCGCTGCTGGACAGGGGCTCGGCTGTTGGGCACTGACAATTCCGTGGTGTTGTCGG
GGAAATCATCGTCCTTTCCTTGGCTGCTCGCCTGTGTTGCCACCTGGATTCTGCGCGGGACGTCCTTCTG
CTACGTCCCTTCGGCCCTCAATCCAGCGGACCTTCCTTCCCGCGGCCTGCTGCCGGCTCTGCGGCCTCTT
CCGCGTCTTCGCCTTCGCCCTCAGACGAGTCGGATCTCCCTTTGGGCCGCCTCCCCGCCTGGTACCTTTA
AGACCAATGACTTACAAGGCAGCTGTAGATCTTAGCCACTTTTTAAAAGAAAAGGGGGGACTGGAAGGGC
TAATTCACTCCCAACGAAGACAAGATCACCTGCAGGACAGGCGCGCCATAACTTCGTATAGCATACATTA
TACGAAGTTATCTGCTTTTTGCTTGTACTGGGTCTCTCTGGTTAGACCAGATCTGAGCCTGGGAGCTCTC
TGGCTAACTAGGGAACCCACTGCTTAAGCCTCAATAAAGCTTGCCTTGAGTGCTTCAAGTAGTGTGTGCC
CGTCTGTTGTGTGACTCTGGTAACTAGAGATCCCTCAGACCCTTTTAGTCAGTGTGGAAAATCTCTAGCA
CCCGGGCGATTAAGGAAAGGGCTAGATCATTCTTGAAGACGAAAGGGCCTCGTGATACGCCTATTTTTAT
AGGTTAATGTCATGATAATAATGGTTTCTTAGACGTCAGGTGGCACTTTTCGGGGAAATGTGCGCGGAAC
CCCTATTTGTTTATTTTTCTAAATACATTCAAATATGTATCCGCTCATGAGACAATAACCCTGATAAATG
CTTCAATAATATTGAAAAAGGAAGAGTATGAGTATTCAACATTTCCGTGTCGCCCTTATTCCCTTTTTTG
CGGCATTTTGCCTTCCTGTTTTTGCTCACCCAGAAACGCTGGTGAAAGTAAAAGATGCTGAAGATCAGTT
GGGTGCACGAGTGGGTTACATCGAACTGGATCTCAACAGCGGTAAGATCCTTGAGAGTTTTCGCCCCGAA
GAACGTTTTCCAATGATGAGCACTTTTAAAGTTCTGCTATGTGGCGCGGTATTATCCCGTGTTGACGCCG
GGCAAGAGCAACTCGGTCGCCGCATACACTATTCTCAGAATGACTTGGTTGAGTACTCACCAGTCACAGA
AAAGCATCTTACGGATGGCATGACAGTAAGAGAATTATGCAGTGCTGCCATAACCATGAGTGATAACACT
GCGGCCAACTTACTTCTGACAACGATCGGAGGACCGAAGGAGCTAACCGCTTTTTTGCACAACATGGGGG
ATCATGTAACTCGCCTTGATCGTTGGGAACCGGAGCTGAATGAAGCCATACCAAACGACGAGCGTGACAC
CACGATGCCTGTAGCAATGGCAACAACGTTGCGCAAACTATTAACTGGCGAACTACTTACTCTAGCTTCC
CGGCAACAATTAATAGACTGGATGGAGGCGGATAAAGTTGCAGGACCACTTCTGCGCTCGGCCCTTCCGG
CTGGCTGGTTTATTGCTGATAAATCTGGAGCCGGTGAGCGTGGGTCTCGCGGTATCATTGCAGCACTGGG
GCCAGATGGTAAGCCCTCCCGTATCGTAGTTATCTACACGACGGGGAGTCAGGCAACTATGGATGAACGA
AATAGACAGATCGCTGAGATAGGTGCCTCACTGATTAAGCATTGGTAACTGTCAGACCAAGTTTACTCAT
ATATACTTTAGATTGATTTAAAACTTCATTTTTAATTTAAAAGGATCTAGGTGAAGATCCTTTTTGATAA
TCTCATGACCAAAATCCCTTAACGTGAGTTTTCGTTCCACTGAGCGTCAGACCCCGTAGAAAAGATCAAA
GGATCTTCTTGAGATCCTTTTTTTCTGCGCGTAATCTGCTGCTTGCAAACAAAAAAACCACCGCTACCAG
CGGTGGTTTGTTTGCCGGATCAAGAGCTACCAACTCTTTTTCCGAAGGTAACTGGCTTCAGCAGAGCGCA
GATACCAAATACTGTTCTTCTAGTGTAGCCGTAGTTAGGCCACCACTTCAAGAACTCTGTAGCACCGCCT
ACATACCTCGCTCTGCTAATCCTGTTACCAGTGGCTGCTGCCAGTGGCGATAAGTCGTGTCTTACCGGGT
TGGACTCAAGACGATAGTTACCGGATAAGGCGCAGCGGTCGGGCTGAACGGGGGGTTCGTGCACACAGCC
CAGCTTGGAGCGAACGACCTACACCGAACTGAGATACCTACAGCGTGAGCTATGAGAAAGCGCCACGCTT
CCCGAAGGGAGAAAGGCGGACAGGTATCCGGTAAGCGGCAGGGTCGGAACAGGAGAGCGCACGAGGGAGC
TTCCAGGGGGAAACGCCTGGTATCTTTATAGTCCTGTCGGGTTTCGCCACCTCTGACTTGAGCGTCGATT
TTTGTGATGCTCGTCAGGGGGGCGGAGCCTATGGAAAAACGCCAGCAACGCGGCCTTTTTACGGTTCCTG
GCCTTTTGCTGGCCTTTTGCTCACATGTTCTTTCCTGCGTTATCCCCTGATTCTGTGGATAACCGTATTA
CCGCCTTTGAGTGAGCTGATACCGCTCGCCGCAGCCGAACGACCGAGCGCAGCGAGTCAGTGAGCGAGGA
AGCGGAAGAGCGCCCAATACGCAAACCGCCTCTCCCCGCGCGTTGGCCGATTCATTAATGCAGCAAGCTC
ATGGCTGACTAATTTTTTTTATTTATGCAGAGGCCGAGGCCGCCTCGGCCTCTGAGCTATTCCAGAAGTA
GTGAGGAGGCTTTTTTGGAGGCCTAGGCTTTTGCAAAAAGCTCCCCGTGGCACGACAGGTTTCCCGACTG
GAAAGCGGGCAGTGAGCGCAACGCAATTAATGTGAGTTAGCTCACTCATTAGGCACCCCAGGCTTTACAC
TTTATGCTTCCGGCTCGTATGTTGTGTGGAATTGTGAGCGGATAACAATTTCACACAGGAAACAGCTATG
ACATGATTACGAATTTCACAAATAAAGCATTTTTTTCACTGCATTCTAGTTGTGGTTTGTCCAAACTCAT
CAATGTATCTTATCATGTCTGGATCAACTGGATAACTCAAGCTAACCAAAATCATCCCAAACTTCCCACC
CCATACCCTATTACCACTGCCAATTACCTGTGGTTTCATTTACTCTAAACCTGTGATTCCTCTGAATTAT
TTTCATTTTAAAGAAATTGTATTTGTTAAATATGTACTACAAACTTAGTAGT
